Addgene plasmid #241972: ISA894: vioABCDE phagemid
Purpose: coi(Y35H) phagemid with higher infection rate (unpublished)
Depositing lab: Nathan Crook. Depositing organization: North Carolina State University. Publication: Inducible directed evolution of complex phenotypes in bacteria. Al'Abri IS, Haller DJ, Li Z, Crook N. Nucleic Acids Res. 2022 Jun 10;50(10):e58. doi: 10.1093/nar/gkac094. PubMed 35150576.
Backbone
  Vector backbone: p15a, CamR, coi(Y35H) phagemid
  Vector type: Bacterial Expression, Synthetic Biology ; phagemid
Growth in bacteria
  Bacterial resistance: Chloramphenicol, 25 μg/mL
  Growth temperature: 37°C
  Growth strain: NEB Stable
  Copy number: Low Copy
Gene/Insert
  Gene/Insert name: vioABCDE
Terms and licenses: Academic/Nonprofit Terms; Industry Terms: Not Available to Industry
How to cite: ISA894: vioABCDE phagemid was a gift from Nathan Crook (Addgene plasmid # 241972 ; http://n2t.net/addgene:241972 ; RRID:Addgene_241972)
