[The description below was written by a language model from this plasmid's Addgene catalogue record and pLannotate feature annotations shown in this document.]
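Description:
ISA894: vioABCDE phagemid is a 12.8 kb, low-copy bacterial phagemid built for synthetic biology work in E. coli. It is maintained through a p15A origin of replication and selected with chloramphenicol through a cat gene driven by its native promoter and followed by the lambda t0 terminator. The phagemid character comes from bacteriophage P1 elements annotated downstream of the cargo. These are repL, which initiates replication from the P1 lytic (L) replicon, and pacA, the region associated with recognition and cleavage of the P1 packaging site. A fragment resembling a Gin-type invertase is also annotated there. Together these elements allow the plasmid to be amplified and packaged into P1 particles when phage functions are supplied, so it can be transferred between cells by infection. The backbone is described as carrying a coi(Y35H) variant that gives a higher infection rate, which the depositor notes is unpublished. The coi gene itself is not called out in the automated annotation. It may lie in the unannotated stretch between the araBAD promoter and the rrnB T1/T7Te terminators, but the record does not confirm this.

The payload is the violacein biosynthetic pathway from Chromobacterium violaceum, which converts L-tryptophan to the purple pigment violacein. The feature table identifies only vioA, vioB and vioC, on the reverse strand. vioD and vioE are named in the catalogue entry but not annotated, and an unlabelled gap lies downstream of vioC where they may reside. An araC/araBAD arabinose-inducible module is present, but the promoter driving the vio genes is not stated. The associated publication concerns inducible directed evolution of complex phenotypes in bacteria, which suggests the phagemid serves as a large, visually scorable pathway cargo for phage-mediated transfer and selection cycles.
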