Features (pLannotate 1.2.2; 18 found; start..end, strand, type, name):
      1..546     +  rep_origin     p15A ori: Plasmids containing the medium-copy-number p15A origin of replication can be propagated in E. coli cells that contain a second plasmid with the ColE1 origin.
    634..689     +  rep_origin     RSF ori (fragment): Plasmids containing the RSF 1030 origin of replication can be propagated in E. coli cells that contain additional plasmids with compatible origins.
    788..814     -  misc_feature   bom (fragment): basis of mobility region from pBR322
    843..940     +  promoter       cat promoter: promoter of the E. coli cat gene encoding chloramphenicol acetyltransferase
    941..1597    +  CDS            cat: CAT_ECOLX - Experimental evidence at protein level: Swiss-Prot protein existence level 1. This enzyme is an effector of chloramphenicol resistance in bacteria. From Escherichia coli. This protein is used as a marker in many commonly used cloning vectors, such as pACYC184.
   1621..1715    +  terminator     lambda t0 terminator: transcription terminator from phage lambda
   2333..3619    -  CDS            vioC: VIOC_CHRVO - Experimental evidence at protein level: Swiss-Prot protein existence level 1. Catalyzes the hydroxylation of the 16-position of protoviolaceinate and protodeoxyviolaceinate to form violacein and deoxyviolacein, respectively. From Chromobacterium violaceum (strain ATCC 12472 / DSM 30191 / JCM 1249 / NBRC 12614 / NCIMB 9131 / NCTC 9757).
   3646..6639    -  CDS            vioB: VIOB_CHRVO - Experimental evidence at protein level: Swiss-Prot protein existence level 1. Catalyzes the hydrogen peroxide-dependent dimerization of two L-tryptophan-derived molecules (imine form of indole 3-pyruvate (IPA)), to form an uncharacterized product suggested to be indole-3-pyruvate imine dimer that can spontaneously convert into dichlorochromopyrrolate (CPA). The uncharacterized product is the substrate of VioE. From Chromobacterium violaceum (strain ATCC 12472 / DSM 30191 / JCM 1249 / NBRC 12614 / NCIMB 9131 / NCTC 9757).
   6660..7913    -  CDS            vioA: VIOA_CHRVO - Experimental evidence at protein level: Swiss-Prot protein existence level 1. The enzyme generates the imine form of indole 3-pyruvate (IPA) from L-tryptophan (L-Trp), with concomitant two-electron reduction of O(2) to H(2)O(2). From Chromobacterium violaceum (strain ATCC 12472 / DSM 30191 / JCM 1249 / NBRC 12614 / NCIMB 9131 / NCTC 9757).
   7999..8877    -  CDS            araC: L-arabinose regulatory protein; araC
   8904..9188    +  promoter       araBAD promoter: araBAD; promoter of the L-arabinose operon of E. coli; the araC regulatory gene is transcribed in the opposite direction (Guzman et al., 1995)
   9440..9511    +  terminator     rrnB T1 terminator: transcription terminator T1 from the E. coli rrnB gene
   9527..9554    +  terminator     T7Te terminator: phage T7 early transcription terminator
   9689..10105   +  CDS            gin (fragment): GIN_BPMU - Experimental evidence at protein level: Swiss-Prot protein existence level 1. Performs inversion of a viral 3 kp segment (G-segment) that encodes two alternate pairs of tail fiber proteins thereby modifying the host specificity of the virus. Binds as a dimer to the viral gix sites which are 34-bp palindromic sequences that flank the invertible G-segment. Catalyzes site-specific recombination in the presence of the host factor Fis. Gin dimers bound to each of the gix sites and host factor Fis bound to the enhancer come together to form the synaptic complex. Each Gin monomer introduce
  10155..10958   +  CDS            repL: REPL_BPP1 - Protein predicted: Swiss-Prot protein existence level 4. Essential for L-replicon function. Necessary for initiation of DNA replication from the L-replicon at oriL (Probable). From Escherichia phage P1 (Bacteriophage P1).
  11054..12241   +  CDS            pacA: PACA_BPP1 - Protein inferred from homology: Swiss-Prot protein existence level 3. Necessary for recognition and cleavage of the phage packaging site (pac), together with the pacB protein. Both are probably the two major subunits of the phage PACase. From Escherichia phage P1 (Bacteriophage P1).
  12689..12713   -  protein_bind   attB2: mutant version of attB; recombination site for the Gateway® BP reaction BP Clonase™
  12730..12752   -  rep_origin     RSF ori (fragment): Plasmids containing the RSF 1030 origin of replication can be propagated in E. coli cells that contain additional plasmids with compatible origins.
>Addgene plasmid #241972 | ISA894: vioABCDE phagemid | addgene full sequence | sequence record 482807 | Addgene NGS Result
TTGAGATCGTTTTGGTCTGCGCGTAATCTCTTGCTCTGAAAACGAAAAAACCGCCTTGCAGGGCGGTTTT
TCGAAGGTTCTCTGAGCTACCAACTCTTTGAACCGAGGTAACTGGCTTGGAGGAGCGCAGTCACCAAAAC
TTGTCCTTTCAGTTTAGCCTTAACCGGCGCATGACTTCAAGACTAACTCCTCTAAATCAATTACCAGTGG
CTGCTGCCAGTGGTGCTTTTGCATGTCTTTCCGGGTTGGACTCAAGACGATAGTTACCGGATAAGGCGCA
GCGGTCGGACTGAACGGGGGGTTCGTGCATACAGTCCAGCTTGGAGCGAACTGCCTACCCGGAACTGAGT
GTCAGGCGTGGAATGAGACAAACGCGGCCATAACAGCGGAATGACACCGGTAAACCGAAAGGCAGGAACA
GGAGAGCGCACGAGGGAGCCGCCAGGGGGAAACGCCTGGTATCTTTATAGTCCTGTCGGGTTTCGCCACC
ACTGATTTGAGCGTCAGATTTCGTGATGCTTGTCAGGGGGGCGGAGCCTATGGAAAAACGGCTTTGCCGC
GGCCCTCTCACTTCCCTGTTAAGTATCTTCCTGGCATCTTCCAGGAAATCTCCGCCCCGTTCGTAAGCCA
TTTCCGCTCGCCGCAGTCGAACGACCGAGCGTAGCGAGCCAGTGAGCGAGGAAGCGGAATATATCCTGTA
TCACATATTCTGCTGACGCACCGGTGCAGCCTTTTTTCTCCTGCCACATGAAGCACTTCACTGACACTCT
CATCAGTGCCAACATAGTAAGCCAGTATACACTCCGCTAGCGCTGATGTCCGGCGGTGCGGATCTTTGAT
CGGGCACGTAAGAGGTTCCAACTTTCACCATAATGAAATAAGATCACTACCGGGCGTATTTTTTGAGTTA
TCGAGATTTTCAGGAGCTAAGGAAGCTAAAATGGAGAAAAAAATCACTGGATATACCACCGTTGATATAT
CCCAATGGCATCGTAAAGAACATTTTGAGGCATTTCAGTCAGTTGCTCAATGTACCTATAACCAGACCGT
TCAGCTGGATATTACGGCCTTTTTAAAGACCGTAAAGAAAAATAAGCACAAGTTTTATCCGGCCTTTATT
CACATTCTTGCCCGCCTGATGAATGCTCATCCGGAATTTCGTATGGCAATGAAAGACGGTGAGCTGGTGA
TATGGGATAGTGTTCACCCTTGTTACACCGTTTTCCATGAGCAAACTGAAACGTTTTCATCGCTCTGGAG
TGAATACCACGACGATTTCCGGCAGTTTCTACACATATATTCGCAAGATGTGGCGTGTTACGGTGAAAAC
CTGGCCTATTTCCCTAAAGGGTTTATTGAGAATATGTTTTTCGTCTCAGCCAATCCCTGGGTGAGTTTCA
CCAGTTTTGATTTAAACGTGGCCAATATGGACAACTTCTTCGCCCCCGTTTTCACCATGGGCAAATATTA
TACGCAAGGCGACAAGGTGCTGATGCCGCTGGCGATTCAGGTTCATCATGCCGTTTGTGATGGCTTCCAT
GTCGGCAGAATGCTTAATGAATTACAACAGTACTGCGATGAGTGGCAGGGCGGGGCGTAATTTGATATCG
AGCTCGCTTGGACTCCTGTTGATAGATCCAGTAATGACCTCAGAACTCCATCTGGATTTGTTCAGAACGC
TCGGTTGCCGCCGGGCGTTTTTTATTGGTGAGAATCCAAGCCTCGGATCCTTAGCGCTTGGCCGCGAAAA
CCGCGTCCGGGATCTCCGCCTCGCTCACATTCGGAAAATCACGCAGGCTTGCACGCGACGCTTCATCGCC
GGTGACCATGCGCAGTGGAGTGCCGCTCGCCGCATCCAGGTACAGGGTGCTCGGACCTTTACCTGGGCGC
TGGTAACGCCAACCGTCCGCTTCGCGACCCAGAACCACGCGACGGCCAATGTGACGGGCACCCAGACGGC
GCAGGACATCGCGTGGCAGGAACAATTCGGCAAAAGGGCCAGTCTCATCATCCAGCGGACGCTCACACAG
CTGTTCACCCAGGGCGGTACGCTCACGACCATAGGCGACTTTTTGTTTCCAGGTACGGCCGCTGGCCGCA
TTACCAACCTCCGACATCCACAGGCGATAACCAGTATCACGCTCGCTCCACGGATTGAACAGGCCGTCAA
TACGACAGATGTCACGTTCATAGTCGAACCAGCAATAGCCGCTGGTCAGCTGGTCATCCGGCAGCATCGG
GCTCCAATAAGAGACATAGGCGCTGCTCCAACGGGCTGGCAACAGTGGTGGCTCACGGTTCTCCATTTTT
TTTACCTCCTTAAAGATCATCAATTCACGCGACCAATCTTGTACCAAACATTCTGTTTACGCTGGATTTG
TTGCAGACGATCGTACGGCTCGCTCGTAAAGTACAGTTTCTCGGCCATATCCGGCGGATACAGGCCCGGA
AACTTGGAATGCATGTAACGCGTGTAACGCGCACGCATGAAAAAGATCGGGTTCGAGCAGCTCAAAACGT
CATAGTTGGCGCGAGCCATGTCTTGCATTGCGTCTGCCTGGACTTTGCGCAGCTCCGTGAACTCCGGAAA
GGCTTTGTCTTGGTCGCCCTGGTGGCGGTCCAGCAGCTCGACAAACGTGCGGGCGTCCTCCAGCGCCATG
TTCATACCCTGACCCAGGAACGGCGCAGTCGCATGCGCAGCATCACCCAGCAACAGCACATTACCCTTAT
AGTGAAAGGTGCTAGAGCGCACGTTAATCAGGTCGTTGCTCGGCTTCGCCAGAAACTGACGCAGCATTTC
GTCACGCGCGTCACGCGGCAGGCCACCGAAGTAACGATCGAAGAACGCACGCATCGTCGGTTCGTCGGTG
GTCGTCAGGGAAGGGCTACCCGAGTACGGCAGGCAAACGGCGATGCTGACGCTACCATCTGGGATCGTAG
CCGCACGACCCGCGAACAGGCCACCGGAATCCATGCCGAAAAAGTACAGCGTGTCTTTACGGTAACCCAG
TGCTTGCGCGTCCGGCAAAACCAGGGTTTTGTAGCCATGGCGGAAGAACGTTTGCTGGAACTCGAAACGA
CGCAGGCCGCTCTGCATCGCCTGACGGACGGCGCTGTGGGCGCCATCCGCACCGATAATCATGTCACCTT
GCAGACGCTGCGGCTGACCATCTTTGCCCTGAATCAACACGCTCTTACCATCCAGGTCAACATCCAGGCA
CTTATGCTCAAAGTAGTAACGAACGCCTGCCAGGTTCGCGTATTTGTTCAGCAGCTTTTGAAACGCCGCA
CGGTTCAAGCTCAGCGGACGGAAATCCTCCAACGGCTTCAGTTCGCGCATGCGATACTGACCACCCACGG
AGAAAGCCATTGCCACGATCGGTTCGCCACACGCATCCAGCTCTGCACGCGGAATGCCCGCAGCCAAAAC
GCTCTTGATACCACGAACGGTCATGCTCACGCCGATCGCACGGCTGCTAACAACGTCCACGTAAGAGCTC
AGATCGCGCAGAGGATCACCACGCTTCTCCACGACGTGCACTTCGTAGCCACGCTTCGCCAGGTAGATCG
CGGTCAGGCCACCCGCCAGGCCGCCACCAACGATAATCGCACGTTTCATTTTTTTTACCTCCTTAAGGAT
CATTAGGCCTCGCGGCTCAGTTTGCCGCACGCCAAGTCCAGCATTTGGCGACGATAGAAATCCAGCAGCT
CCATCTGCGCATCCGGCAGCCAACCCGGTTCCAGCATGCTCGCCTGCTCCAGCAGACGCTCGCAACGGCG
TGCCAGCATGCGACAGCCCAGCGCGTAGTCGTCATAGCTACGGGTGTCAACCGGACCCGGCAGCGGCGGA
CCGGCCGTGCGACCGGCGATGCCGCTTGGCAGGTTCATCAGCGCGCAGCTCAGCGGACGCAACAGACCGG
TCATCAGATCGATTGCTGCGTTCATCAGGCGGCTGCGACGCAAGCTACCCAGCGGTTTCACGGCGAAGTG
CTGCGCCATCATCGCAAACATCAGCTCATAAACGCCTTGGTACAATGCCATCAGCGCACGCGCACGACCG
TCTGCGACACGTTGGCAACCCGGGCTCTCATCCAGAACCGGATTACGCAACGCCGGCAGCGCCGGTTCGA
ACGGTGCGCTTTGAGCCATGATACGCGCGCTCATTTCACGCAGACGTTGAAAATGGCTATGTTCGTAGTG
CGGGCTGTCCAGAGCGCCACCTTCGCCCTGATCGGTCACAAATGCAATACCAAACAGCGCCGAGTCGCGA
TCGAAAACTTCCAGTTGATAACCCGGATGCGCACGGTTGGTCAGCTCATTCAGGAACAGGTGGTGTTCAC
CGCCACGCTTACCTGCCTCGCCACCAAACAAGTCCGGCAGATCCAAAAACGCCTGACGAATGGCGGCATA
GCAGTCCGCGATGGATTTGCCCGGTGCTGGGATAAAGTGCGGCCATTCCAGACGAACAAAACGTGCCAGC
GTGCTTTCGCTAAACGGTTCCAGAGCGAACTCGGTGTCCAGGCCAAACGCCTGACGTGCCGCTTCGCCCA
TCAGCGGGACACCCGCGTAGAACGGCTCGCCCAGGGCCATCAGCAGGTTGTTAACGACCAGGTAATGAAT
CATTTCTTCATGAGCAATTTCCAGCAGTGCTGCACGAATACCGCCATCACGGCGACGGTCACCGCTACCG
CACGCCAGTTGCAGCTGCTCGGCGGTCCACGCACCGTCACGAACACGTTGTTGGCCCTGTGCATAGTTCG
GAATGCTATACGCCGCGTACAGGTATTGCAGCATCACAGACAGCTCCAGGTCGACGGCTTTACGCAGCTC
TGCCGCCAACTGGGCTTTAGATTCAATGCGTGCCGGACCCGCTGGCGGAGGTGCTTGCAGGCGTGCCTGG
CCTTCCACGTGGGCCAGATACTTCAAGAACAAACGAGCTTTCGGTGCCGACAGTTCGCGGGTGCTCGGCA
TGTAATAGGACTTGTTGCGGTTCTGCGGATCACACATCTGCCACATCAGACGTGCGTACGTTTCACATTT
GCAACGATCAGCCAGGGAAAACACCTTGTCGCTCATGAATGGATACACCAGCTCGTAATACGCCATAACG
TGGCGGTACAAAAAGGCGTAATCCACTTCTTCGACGGTCGCGTCATCCAGCGCCCAATCGTCAGGCAGAA
CACGCAGAGGGATCGCCTCGGCACCATCGTCCAGAACAATGCGTGCCGGACCCGGACGCAGACCCGTCAG
ACGCCATTCCGCAGCGTCGCCATCCTGACGAGATTCGACGCCGACCAGGCCCATGCCCTCGATACGATGC
GGGATATCCGGACGCGCACGCGCTTCACCGCGAAAGTAGCTGCGCAGCGCGATGCTCTCAGGGAAAAAGC
GACCGTGACGGCGATCCGGTGCCTCCAGGTACAGGTTAGACGCGTCGCTTTGGGTGACCCAGTCTTGCTC
ACGCCACTCCGCCAGTTCGCTGCTCAGGGTCAAGCTACCACGCGGTTCGCGCAGCAGCGGCAGGTCCACA
ATACCGTGATTCGTCCAATAGTCTTGGTACAGAGCCTGCGGCACACGTGCCAACAGTGCGCCGTCCTCAT
CACGCAGCAGCAGATCGCCCAGCGGCAGTTTGGCACCCAGGTCCGGGGTCAGGCGGTCCGGTGCGCTTGG
CTGCGCGGCACGAGTGCTGAACGGAATGGCACACGCCAAATTCAGCGCAACGCGACCACCGTTGACGCGC
AGGGTCAGGTCACCCAGACCCGGTTGACGCGGACGCAGCAGACGACCAGCCGGGTAGCTCGCCAGTTCAC
CACGACGCCACAGACCGACAACACCGACCATATCGTGAAAAACCGGGCTGTTCGGCTGAGGCGGGGTGCT
CATATTGAACAACGCATATTGCACGGTCAGACCCAGAACGTCGTCATCCTCCAGAGCCAATTGCAGACGA
CGCCAGGCCTCGGAATCAAACGGACCCGGGTGAAACAGAAAATGTGGGTGATCTTTCGGCACAGAGAACT
GAAACAGGCGTGCCAGACCAAACTCTTCATCCAAGAAGTGGCCGCCACGCTCTGCAATGTGGCCGCCACG
CGTCCAACGTGCACCATGGCTATCATCAATGTCTGCCGTAAACAGCCACGGCGTACCCGGACCGGCACCA
GCCGGGCTAATGGTGAATTGGCCCGCATAGATTTGTGCAGCGTCACGGCGCGTCGGGTCGCTGTCGACCC
AACGAGCACGATTGAAGGTGGTACGCAGATAATCATTGTAGTGACCCCACAGTGCCAAACGAGCACCGAC
CAGACCGTCACCACGATCCGCCTCACCGCCATCCCATTGCACGTGGCTAACGGTTGCGCTCTCCCACGAA
AAGTGGTTGTTACCGGCAGCGTTGTAGCCCTCGGCCAGGCTGAACGGGCCTTCCGGGTCAGCACGACCAT
CCAAGCCGAAGCGCGGACCCAGGGAGCGCAGGTGACGGTGGAACTCCGTAGGATGGCGTGCCAGGTCGAA
CGGCTCACCCGCCATCGCCACGGTATTGCTGGCCATATCGATGTGGCCGTGCGGATCGCGGTTCGCGGTC
GGCGCATTGACACGGGCCCAGCCACGGAAGTGGATACGCGGGAAATCCAGAATGCTCATTTTTTTTACCT
CCTTAATCACGCGGCGATACGCTGCAACAGCAGACGGCTTGCCTCACGGGCGCTCAGCAGACCGCCCTCC
ATCCAACCACAATGCTCCGTGTACGCATCGGAGCACGCGATGATACCGCTGTCGCGATGAGACAGTGCGC
TCGGGTGGTCAATATCAGAATCACGGCAAAACTCAACGCCGTGCGCCCAATACTTGTGAACGTGTGCCAG
CGGTTGCGGGATACGTTCACGGACGATACCCAGTGCGCTAGCCAAATGGGTGCGAATTTGCTCCAGGTAA
CCGTCCTCGCCCTCCGCGACACAACCGCGCCAGTAATTCGCCATCTCGCTATCGGTATAGAAGAACAGGT
ACTTATCGCCTTTGAAATAGATTTTGCGCAGCGGGTTGTCAACAATCAGCACCTGATCGTCCAGTTTGTA
GTCCAACCACCACGGCTCACCGTACGTCAGAAAGCCCTTAAACAGCGGCAGGCTGCCATAGCGCGCACCG
GACCAGGCTTCTGGAAAATCAACATTCAAACCCGCCATCGCGCTCGGCGGAATCGCCAGAATCAGATGGC
GGGTACGGTGCTCCAGTTTCCAGCCGTCGTCACCTGCCAGTTGCAGCAGGTAGCCGTCACCGTCGGTACG
GACGCTCAGCAGACGATAACCCAGGCTAAAACGCGCACCTGCCGCCTTAACCTTAGCCTTGATGCCCTGA
ATCAGACCAGCAAAGCCCGTTTCCGCTGCAAACCATTGGTTCGCGTCGTTGTCCGTCACGCTCTGGATCT
CCGGGTGCTTACCCACAATGTCGTAGGCCATTTCTGCGCTGATATCCGGCAGGAACAGTGCGTCGTAACC
CATAGAGCGGATCATACCAACCGCGCTATCGTGACCTTGATAACGGCTGACAAACTGCAAAAAGCTCTCT
TTACCATGCTCTTTCAGACGCGGGGACAGTTCATTCATGGCGCGCTTCAGCTTTTGCTGCACGTGAGATT
TGAACTTCAACTGGGTGAACGGATAGACTTCGCTCTTTTGGCTATAGTGCTGCATTGCGCTTTGGAAATG
CGGGTGCAACTGAGGGGAGTAGCGACCTGCGCCCAGTTCAATGCTTGCCTTACCATCCAGCATTTTGCTG
CGGATACGGCCACCGGCTTCTTGCTGCATGTCAAAGATACGCAGGCTCAGACCACGGCATGCCGGGCTGT
CCAGCAGATGGCTTGCGCACGTCAAACCAGAAATACCAGCACCAACAATGCAGATATCGGAAGAATGTTT
CATTTTTTTTACCTCCTTAAAGATCTCATGAATTCATGAGATCTCTATGCTACTCCATCGAGCCGTCAAT
TGTCTGATTCGTTACCAATTATGACAACTTGACGGCTACATCATTCACTTTTTCTTCACAACCGGCACGG
AACTCGCTCGGGCTGGCCCCGGTGCATTTTTTAAATACCCGCGAGAAATAGAGTTGATCGTCAAAACCAA
CATTGCGACCGACGGTGGCGATAGGCATCCGGGTGGTGCTCAAAAGCAGCTTCGCCTGGCTGATACGTTG
GTCCTCGCGCCAGCTTAAGACGCTAATCCCTAACTGCTGGCGGAAAAGACGTGACAGACGCGACGGCGAC
AAGCAAACATGCTGTGCGACGCTGGCGATATCAAAATTGCTGTCTGCCAGGTGATCGCTGATGTACTGAC
AAGCCTCGCGTACCCGATTATCCATCGGTGGATGGAGCGACTCGTTAATCGCTTCCATGCGCCGCAGCAA
CAATTGCTCAAGCAGATTTATCGCCAGCAGCTCCGAATAGCGCCCTTCCCCTTGCCCGGCGTTAATGATT
TGCCCAAACAGGTCGCTGAAATGCGGCTGGTGCGCTTCATCCGGGCGAAAGAACCCCGTATTGGCAAATA
TTGACGGCCAGTTAAGCCATTCATGCCAGTAGGCGCGCGGACGAAAGTAAACCCACTGGTGATACCATTC
GCGAGCCTCCGGATGACGACCGTAGTGATGAATCTCTCCTGGCGGGAACAGCAAAATATCACCCGGTCGG
CAAACAAATTCTCGTCCCTGATTTTTCACCACCCCCTGACCGCGAATGGTGAGATTGAGAATATAACCTT
TCATTCCCAGCGGTCGGTCGATAAAAAAATCGAGATAACCGTTGGCCTCAATCGGCGTTAAACCCGCCAC
CAGATGGGCATTAAACGAGTATCCCGGCAGCAGGGGATCATTTTGCGCTTCAGCCATACTTTTCATACTC
CCGCCATTCAGAGAAGAAACCAATTGTCCATATTGCATCAGACATTGCCGTCACTGCGTCTTTTACTGGC
TCTTCTCGCTAACCAAACCGGTAACCCCGCTTATTAAAAGCATTCTGTAACAAAGCGGGACCAAAGCCAT
GACAAAAACGCGTAACAAAAGTGTCTATAATCACGGCAGAAAAGTCCACATTGATTATTTGCACGGCGTC
ACACTTTGCTATGCCATAGCATTTTTATCCATAAGATTAGCGGATCTTACCTGACGCTTTTTATCGCAAC
TCTCTACTGTTTCTCCATACCCGGATCTTACAGTGAGGCATAATTATGGCTTTCATTCCACCAACCATCG
ACGACGTTAGACATTGCTCTAACGCTTTATCTGTAGACCCCGCCGAAACCGACGCTGCCCGCGCCATTGC
TGAACACCACTCAAAGATATCCAATCAGGAGTACCGCATCACCCAAGACGACCTGGATGATCTCACTGAC
ACAATCGAATATCTCATGGCCACTAACCAGCCAGACTCACAATAAGGATCTCCAGGCATCAAATAAAACG
AAAGGCTCAGTCGAAAGACTGGGCCTTTCGTTTTATCTGTTGTTTGTCGGTGAACGCTCTCTACTAGAGT
CACACTGGCTCACCTTCGGGTGGGCCTTTCTGCGTTTATAGGATCTCTAATAGGCTATGTACGCGTATCA
ACAAATGAACAAAACACTGCTTTACAACGAAACGCTCTTGAAAGCGCAGGATGTGAGCTAATTTTTGAGG
ACAAGGCGAGCGGCAAAAAGGCTGAGCGCCCTGGGTTAAAAAAGGTACTCCGTAACTTTCCAGAGGTGAT
ACCCTGGTCGTATGGAAGTTAGACCGTCTTGGGCGCAGCATGCGTCACTTAGTTGTGCTGGTGGAAGAGC
TGCGTGACAGAGGCATTAACTTCCGGAGTCTCACTGACTCCATCGACACCAGTACACCAATGGGGCGCTT
TTTCTTTCACGTAATGGGGGCGCTGGCAGAAATGGAACGTGAGCTTATCGTTGAACGTACACGCGCTGGA
CTTGATGCAGCTCGCGCAGAAGGTCGTATAGGTGGGCGTCGGCCTAAATACCAAGAAGAAACATGGCAGC
AAATGCGGCGATTGCTGGAGAAGGGCATCCCCCGTAAGCAGGTTGCAATCATCTATGATGTGGCTGTTTC
CACGCTTTATAAGAAGTTTCCGGCGTCATCATTTCAATCCTAAACCTTGGTTTAAGAGAACTCGGGGATC
TTAAAGCGATTTTACTTTTTCTGGCTATGAATTGGCCTGCTTTGTAACACACTCCGGTCTATCCCGTAGC
GCCGGGCATATCCTGTCGCAATGTGCAAATCTCGCGGCAACAACCAGTGAATACTTCATTCACAAGCCTC
ACCGCCTGATCGCGGCAGAAACTGGTTATAGCCAATCAACCGTCGTTCGTGCATTCCGTGAAGCTGTAAA
CAAAGGTATTCTGTCTGTAGAGATTGTTATCGGCGATCACCGTGAACGTCGCGCTAACCTGTACCGGTTT
ACACCATCCTTTTTGGCCTTCGCACAACAAGCCAAAAATGCGCTGATAGAAAGCAAATTAAAGATTTCGT
CAGCGGCAACCAAGGTTAAAGCTGTTCTCGCTAAGACATTGGCTTTATTTAATTTTTTATCCACACCCCC
ATGTCAAAATGATACCCCCTCCCCCTGTCAGGATGACGTGGCAATAAAGAATAAGAAGTCACAAGTTAAA
AAAACAAAAAGATCAGTTTCCGGCGGTGCCGGAACAACCAGCCTCAAAAAATTGACTTCATGGATCGCTA
AGGCAAAAGCAAAGGCTGACAATCTGCGGTTATCCAAAAAACGCACTCAAAAACATGAGTTCAAGCAGAA
AGTAGAGGCGGCTGCGCGGAAATATGCTTACCTGAAAAACAAGCGTTCGCCTGATATTGGCGGGATATCA
AACTTCGATAACCTACCGCATTGCATGACGGTAAACGAAGCTCTTAATGCGGTTTTAGCCAAAAATAAAG
ATAACGAACAATGGGGTATACCGGCAGGATTCAGAGGGTAAGGATCTGAATCTGGTGTGTTAACCGATTC
TACGAGTAGTCATTTGTTCATTGAGTAGGAATATTGTTGGGATCTCGAAAGGAAGCATAAGTGACCTGGG
ACGATCACAAGAAGAATTTTGCTCGCCTGGCGCGAGATGGTGGTTACACCATCGCACAGTATGCCGCCGA
GTTTAATCTTAACCCTAATACCGCACGTCGTTATCTCCGTGCCTTCAAAGAAGACACCAGGACTACGGAC
AGCCGCAAGCCAAATAAGCCAGTCAGGAAGCCACTAAAAAGCATGATCATTGATCACTCTAATGATCAAC
ATGCAGGTGATCACATTGCGGCTGAAATAGCGGAAAAACAAAGAGTTAATGCCGTTGTCAGTGCCGCAGT
CGAGAATGCGAAGCGCCAAAATAAGCGCATAAATGATCGTTCAGATGATCATGACGTGATCACCCGCGCC
CACCGGACCTTACGTGATCGCCTGGAGCGCGACACCCTGGATGATGATGGTGAACGCTTTGAGTTCGAAG
TTGGCGATTACCTGATAGATAACGTTGAAGCGCGGAAGGCCGCGCGCGCTATGTTGCGTCGGTCCGGGGC
CGATGTTCTGGAAACCACTCTTCTGGAAAAGTCTCTTTCTCATCTCCTTATGCTGGAGAACGCCAGGGAT
ACGTGTATTCGCCTGGTGCAGGAAATGCGCGATCAGCAAAAAGACGATGATGAAGGTACTCCGCCTGAAT
ACCGTATCGCGAGCATGCTAAACAGCTGTTCCGCGCAGATAAGCAGCCTGATCAACACCATTTACAGCAT
CCGGAATAACTATCGAAAAGAAAGCCGGGAGGCGGAAAAGCACGCTTTATCTATGGGGCAAGCTGGCATT
GTTAAGCTGGCATACGAACGAAAGCGTGAAAATAACTGGTCAGTGCTGGAAGCGGCTGAGTTCATCGAGG
CGCATGGAGGAAAAGTGCCGCCCCTGATGCTGGAGCAAATCAAAGCCGATCTGCGTGCTCCTAAGACCAA
TACCGATGATGAGGAAAACCAAACAGCATCTGGCGCTCCATCACTTGAGGATCTGGATAAAATCACGCGA
GAACGGGCCGCCAGCCGCCGCGCTGATGCCGCATTGTGGATTGAGCATCGTAGAGAAGAAATTGCCGATA
TCGTCGATACAGGTGGTTATGGTGATGTCGATGCGGAAGGCATATCAAACGAAGCATGGCTTGAACAGGA
TCTGGACGAAGACGAGGAGGAAGACGAAGAAGTTACCCGCAAACTGTACGGGGATGATGATTAAGGATCT
GGCGATTGCTGGCCTAGATGAATGACTGTCCACGACAGAACCCGGCTTATCGGTCAGTTTCACCTGATTT
ACGTAAAAACCCGCTTCGGCGGGTTTTTGCTTTTGGAGGGGCAGAAAGATGAATGACTGTCCACGACGCT
ATACCCAAAAGAAAGCGGCTTATCGGTCAGTTTCACCTGGTTTACGTAAAAACCCGCTTCGGCGGGTTTT
TGCTTTTGGAGGGGCAGAAAGATGAATGACTGTCCACGACACTATACCCAAAAGAAAGCGGCTTATCGGT
CAGTTTCACCTGTTTTACGTAAAAACCCGCTTCGGCGGGTTTTTACTTTTGGAGGGGCAGAAAGATGAAT
GACTGTCCACGACACTATACCCAAAAGAAAGCGGCTTATCGGTCAGTTTTACCTGATGTACGTAATAAAC
CGTTCGGATCTCAATTCGACCCAGCTTTCTTGTACAAAGTGGTTGATCCTTACAGATCCCGGTTATCCAC
AGAATCAGGGGAGGCCTCTAGAAATATTTTATCTGATTAATAAGATGATCTTC
